>Addgene plasmid #245602 | pICSL50044 | addgene full sequence | sequence record 495517 | Addgene NGS Result
GGTCTCATTCGGTGAGCAAGGGCGAGGAGCTGTTCACCGGGGTGGTGCCCATCCTGGTCGAGCTGGACGG
CGACGTAAACGGCCACAAGTTCAGCGTGTCCGGCGAGGGCGAGGGCGATGCCACCTACGGCAAGCTGACC
CTGAAGTTCATCTGCACCACCGGCAAGCTGCCCGTGCCCTGGCCCACCCTCGTGACCACCCTGACCTACG
GCGTGCAGTGCTTCAGCCGCTACCCCGACCACATGAAGCAGCACGACTTCTTCAAGTCCGCCATGCCCGA
AGGCTACGTCCAGGAGCGCACCATCTTCTTCAAGGACGACGGCAACTACAAGACCCGCGCCGAGGTGAAG
TTCGAGGGCGACACCCTGGTGAACCGCATCGAGCTGAAGGGCATCGACTTCAAGGAGGACGGCAACATCC
TGGGGCACAAGCTGGAGTACAACTACAACAGCCACAACGTCTATATCATGGCCGACAAGCAGAAGAACGG
CATCAAGGTGAACTTCAAGATCCGCCACAACATCGAGGACGGCAGCGTGCAGCTCGCCGACCACTACCAG
CAGAACACCCCCATCGGCGACGGCCCCGTGCTGCTGCCCGACAACCACTACCTGAGCACCCAGTCCAAGC
TGAGCAAAGACCCCAACGAGAAGCGCGATCACATGGTCCTGCTGGAGTTCGTGACCGCCGCCGGGATCAC
TCACGGCATGGACGAGCTGTACAAGTAAGCTTTGAGACCACGTGGCTCTTCAGTGGACGAAAGGGCCTCG
TGATACGCCTATTTTTATAGGTTAATGTCATGATAATAATGGTTTCTTAGACGTCAGGTGGCACTTTTCG
GGGAAATGTGCGCGGAACCCCTATTTGTTTATTTTTCTAAATACATTCAAATATGTATCCGCTCATGAGA
CAATAACCCTGATAAATGCTTCAATAATATTGAAAAAGGAAGAGTATGCGCTCACGCAACTGGTCCAGAA
CCTTGACCGAACGCAGCGGTGGTAACGGCGCAGTGGCGGTTTTCATGGCTTGTTATGACTGTTTTTTTTT
GGGGTACAGTCTATGCCTCGGGCATCCAAGCAGCAAGCGCGTTACGCCGTGGGTCGATGTTTGATGTTAT
GGAGCAGCAACGATGTTACGCAGCAGGGCAGTCGCCCTAAAACAAAGTTAAACATCATGAGGGAAGCGGT
GATCGCCGAAGTATCGACTCAACTATCAGAGGTAGTTGGCGTCATCGAGCGCCATCTCGAACCGACGTTG
CTGGCCGTACATTTGTACGGCTCCGCAGTGGATGGCGGCCTGAAGCCACACAGCGATATTGATTTGCTGG
TTACGGTGACCGTAAGGCTTGATGAAACAACGCGGCGAGCTTTGATCAACGACCTTTTGGAAACTTCGGC
TTCCCCTGGAGAGAGCGAGATTCTCCGCGCTGTAGAAGTCACCATTGTTGTGCACGACGACATCATTCCG
TGGCGTTATCCAGCTAAGCGCGAACTGCAATTTGGAGAATGGCAGCGCAATGACATTCTTGCAGGTATCT
TCGAGCCAGCCACGATCGACATTGATCTGGCTATCTTGCTGACAAAAGCAAGAGAACATAGCGTTGCCTT
GGTAGGTCCAGCGGCGGAGGAACTCTTTGATCCGGTTCCTGAACAGGATCTATTTGAGGCGCTAAATGAA
ACCTTAACGCTATGGAACTCGCCGCCCGACTGGGCTGGCGATGAGCGAAATGTAGTGCTTACGTTGTCCC
GCATTTGGTACAGCGCAGTAACCGGCAAAATCGCGCCGAAGGATGTCGCTGCCGACTGGGCAATGGAGCG
CCTGCCGGCCCAGTATCAGCCCGTCATACTTGAAGCTAGACAGGCTTATCTTGGACAAGAAGAAGATCGC
TTGGCCTCGCGCGCAGATCAGTTGGAAGAATTTGTCCATTACGTAAAAGGCGAGATCACCAAGGTAGTCG
GCAAATAACTGTCAGACCAAGTTTACTCATATATACTTTAGATTGATTTAAAACTTCATTTTTAATTTAA
AAGGATCTAGGTGAAGATCCTTTTTGATAATCTCATGACCAAAATCCCTTAACGTGAGTTTTCGTTCCAC
TGAGCGTCAGACCCCGTAGAAAAGATCAAAGGATCTTCTTGAGATCCTTTTTTTCTGCGCGTAATCTGCT
GCTTGCAAACAAAAAAACCACCGCTACCAGCGGTGGTTTGTTTGCCGGATCAAGAGCTACCAACTCTTTT
TCCGAAGGTAACTGGCTTCAGCAGAGCGCAGATACCAAATACTGTTCTTCTAGTGTAGCCGTAGTTAGGC
CACCACTTCAAGAACTCTGTAGCACCGCCTACATACCTCGCTCTGCTAATCCTGTTACCAGTGGCTGCTG
CCAGTGGCGATAAGTCGTGTCTTACCGGGTTGGACTCAAGACGATAGTTACCGGATAAGGCGCAGCGGTC
GGGCTGAACGGGGGGTTCGTGCACACAGCCCAGCTTGGAGCGAACGACCTACACCGAACTGAGATACCTA
CAGCGTGAGCTATGAGAAAGCGCCACGCTTCCCGAAGGGAGAAAGGCGGACAGGTATCCGGTAAGCGGCA
GGGTCGGAACAGGAGAGCGCACGAGGGAGCTTCCAGGGGGAAACGCCTGGTATCTTTATAGTCCTGTCGG
GTTTCGCCACCTCTGACTTGAGCGTCGATTTTTGTGATGCTCGTCAGGGGGGCGGAGCCTATGGAAAAAC
GCCAGCAACGCGGCCTTTTTACGGTTCCTGGCCTTTTGCTGGCCTTTTGCTCACATGTTCTTTCCTGCGT
TATCCCCTGATTCTGTGGATAACCGTATTACCGCCTTTGAGTGAGCTGATACCGCTCGCCGCAGCCGAAC
GACCGAGCGCAGCGAGTCAGTGAGCGAGGAAGCGGAAGAGCGCCCAATACGCAAACCGCCTCTCCCCGCG
CGTTGGCCGATTCATTAATCACTGT
Features (pLannotate 1.2.2; 7 found; start..end, strand, type, name):
     11..728     +  CDS            mEGFP (fragment): enhanced GFP with monomerizing A206K mutation (Zacharias et al., 2002) mammalian codon-optimized
    851..955     +  promoter       AmpR promoter: bla
    946..1026    -  CDS            int (fragment): INT2_ECOLX - Protein inferred from homology: Swiss-Prot protein existence level 3. Putative integrase believed to be involved in the insertion of antibiotic resistance genes into plasmids and transposons. From Escherichia coli.
   1114..1170    +  CDS            GmR (fragment): gentamycin acetyltransferase; aacC1; confers resistance to gentamycin
   1177..1965    +  CDS            aadA: S3AD_ECOLX - Experimental evidence at protein level: Swiss-Prot protein existence level 1. Mediates bacterial resistance to the antibiotics streptomycin and spectinomycin. From Escherichia coli.
   2139..2727    +  rep_origin     ori: high-copy-number ColE1/pMB1/pBR322/pUC origin of replication
   2910..2959    +  CDS            lacI (fragment): lac repressor; lacI; The lac repressor binds to the lac operator to inhibit transcription in E. coli. This inhibition can be relieved by adding lactose or isopropyl-β-D-thiogalactopyranoside (IPTG).
