[The description below was written by a language model from this plasmid's Addgene catalogue record and pLannotate feature annotations shown in this document.]
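Description:
pICSL50044 is a Level 0 Golden Gate (MoClo syntax) part plasmid built on the small pICSL01003 synthetic-biology backbone. It is a storage and donor vector for E. coli rather than an expression construct. It replicates from a high-copy ColE1/pUC-type origin and is selected with spectinomycin through an aadA streptomycin/spectinomycin resistance gene. The annotation places an AmpR (bla) promoter upstream of that gene. The short integrase, gentamicin acetyltransferase and lacI fragments in the feature table are probably remnants of the resistance cassette and backbone, not functional genes.

The payload is a roughly 720 bp module encoding monomeric enhanced GFP (mEGFP), the Aequorea victoria-derived EGFP carrying the monomerizing A206K substitution, formatted as a C-terminal tag. Internal BsaI and BpiI recognition sites were removed by point mutation so that the part survives Type IIS digestion intact. On release the module carries the TTCG and GCTT four-base overhangs, which define the C-terminal tag position in the MoClo standard. This position lets it ligate in frame downstream of a stop-codon-free coding sequence part and upstream of a terminator part. The plasmid has no promoter or terminator for the tag itself; these come from other Level 0 modules in a one-pot assembly into a Level 1 transcription unit.

Its typical use is to add a low-dimerization green fluorescent fusion to the C-terminus of a protein of interest, for localization or expression studies in modular Golden Gate assemblies. The record does not specify a final host organism, and the annotation describes the mEGFP coding sequence as mammalian codon-optimized.
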