Addgene plasmid #245602: pICSL50044
Purpose: Level 0 Golden Gate part C-Terminal Tag with overhangs TTCG - GCTT
Depositing lab: Mark Youles. Depositing organization: Sainsbury Laboratory, Norwich.
Backbone
  Vector backbone: pICSL01003
  Backbone size w/o insert (bp): 2244
  Vector type: Synthetic Biology
Growth in bacteria
  Bacterial resistance: Spectinomycin, 50 μg/mL
  Growth temperature: 37°C
  Growth strain: DH5alpha
  Copy number: High Copy
Gene/Insert
  Gene/Insert name: C-Terminal tag Monomeric eGFP (mEGFP)
  Species: Aequorea victoria
  Insert size (bp): 721
  Mutation: BsaI/BpiI sites removed by point-mutation
  Cloning method: Restriction Enzyme; 5′ cloning site BsaI (destroyed during cloning); 3′ cloning site BsaI (destroyed during cloning)
  Sequencing primers: 5′ TCACATGTTCTTTCCTGCG; 3′ GTCTCATGAGCGGATACATATTTGAATG
Terms and licenses: Academic/Nonprofit Terms; Industry Terms: Not Available to Industry
Depositor comments: Level 0 C-Terminal tag module used for GoldenGate assemblies using the MoClo overhang syntax
How to cite: pICSL50044 was a gift from Mark Youles (Addgene plasmid # 245602 ; http://n2t.net/addgene:245602 ; RRID:Addgene_245602)
